>Addgene plasmid #216949 | pST39-Mega'-deltaBLS | addgene full sequence | sequence record 445456 | Addgene NGS Result
AACGCCAGCAACGCGGCCTTTTTACGGTTCCTGGCCTTTTGCTGGCCTTTTGCTCACATGTTCTTTCCTG
CGTTATCCCCTGATTCTGTGGATAACCGTATTACCGCCTTTGAGTGAGCTGATACCGCTCGCCGCAGCCG
AACGACCGAGCGCAGCGAGTCAGTGAGCGAGGAAGCGGAAGAGCGCCTGATGCGGTATTTTCTCCTTACG
CATCTGTGCGGTATTTCACACCGCAATGGTGCACTCTCAGTACAATCTGCTCTGATGCCGCATAGTTAAG
CCAGTATACACTCCGCTATCGCTACGTGACTGGGTCATGGCTGCGCCCCGACACCCGCCAACACCCGCTG
ACGCGCCCTGACGGGCTTGTCTGCTCCCGGCATCCGCTTACAGACAAGCTGTGACCGTCTCCGGGAGCTG
CATGTGTCAGAGGTTTTCACCGTCATCACCGAAACGCGCGAGGCAGCTGCGGTAAAGCTCATCAGCGTGG
TCGTGAAGCGATTCACAGATGTCTGCCTGTTCATCCGCGTCCAGCTCGTTGAGTTTCTCCAGAAGCGTTA
ATGTCTGGCTTCTGATAAAGCGGGCCATGTTAAGGGCGGTTTTTTCCTGTTTGGTCACTGATGCCTCCGT
GTAAGGGGGATTTCTGTTCATGGGGTAATGATACCGATGAAACGAGAGAGGATGCTCACGATACGGGTTA
CTGATGATGAACATGCCCGGTTACTGGAACGTTGTGAGGGTAAACAACTGGCGGTATGGATGCGGCGGGA
CCAGAGAAAAATCACTCAGGGTCAATGCCAGCGCTTCGTTAATACAGATGTAGGTGTTGGCACCATGCAT
CGATCCCGCGAAATTAATACGACTCACTATAGGGAGACCACAACGGTTTCCCTCTAGAGATAGCTTAGCG
ATGTGAAAGAAGCTGGAGAAAACTTTCAAGAAAAAGTTTCTTCTTCAGACGATAAAGAGAAGTCAAAAAA
TAAGCGGAAAATAAAAGGCGTAAATCAGATTAAAAAAGCAACGGATATTAAAAGCTCTACTAAGATTAAA
AGTTCTAATGATATTAAATCATCTACAGATTTAAAAACAATGGGATCATTAGATCTAACTATTGGAGGCT
ACTAAAAATGGAAATTAAAAAAATTATGCAAGCCGTGAACGACTTTTTCGGTGAACACGTAGCTCCTCCT
CATAAAATTACCTCGGTGGAAGCTACTGAAGATGAAGGTTGGAGAGTTATTGTTGAAGTCATTGAAGAAC
GAGAATATATGAAAAAATACGCCAAAGATGAAATGCTCGGAACGTACGAGTGCTTTGTAAATAAAGAAAA
AGAAGTCATTTCATTCAAACGACTCGACGTCAGATATAGAAGCGCCATTGGCATTGAAGCATAAACGATA
AGATGGCAGGAGGAACGTAAAAATGACCGTCTTAACAGACAAAAGGAAAAAAGGCAGTGGAGCTTTTATA
CAAGATGACGAGACAAAAGAGGTTCTTTCAAGAGCGCTGAGCTATTTAAAATCCGGCTATTCCATTCATT
TTACAGGTCCTGCCGGCGGAGGCAAAACCTCTTTAGCGCGAGCGCTTGCTAAAAAGAGAAAGCGTCCTGT
AATGCTGATGCACGGGAATCACGAGCTCAACAACAAAGATTTAATTGGCGATTTTACGGGATACACGAGC
AAAAAAGTAATCGACCAGTACGTTCGTTCTGTCTATAAAAAAGATGAACAGGTGAGTGAAAACTGGCAGG
ATGGCCGATTGCTTGAAGCTGTAAAAAATGGCTATACGCTGATTTACGACGAATTTACTCGTTCTAAGCC
TGCGACGAATAATATCTTTCTATCGATATTAGAAGAAGGCGTGCTGCCGCTGTATGGAGTAAAAATGACC
GATCCTTTTGTGCGCGTGCATCCCGATTTCCGCGTCATCTTCACAAGCAATCCAGCTGAGTATGCCGGCG
TATATGATACGCAAGATGCGCTTCTCGACAGGTTAATTACCATGTTTATTGATTATAAAGACATCGACAG
AGAGACAGCGATTTTAACGGAGAAAACGGACGTAGAAGAAGATGAAGCGCGCACAATTGTAACGCTCGTA
GCAAACGTGCGAAACCGCTCTGGAGACGAAAACAGCAGCGGACTTAGCCTGCGGGCTTCGCTTATGATCG
CTACCCTTGCCACGCAGCAAGACATTCCTATCGATGGAAGTGACGAAGATTTTCAAACGTTATGTATCGA
TATTTTGCATCATCCGCTTACCAAATGTTTGGATGAAGAAAATGCAAAAAGCAAAGCCGAAAAAATCATT
TTAGAAGAATGTAAGAATATAGACACTGAAGAAAAGTAAAGGAGCTTGAAAACATGAGTGAAACAAACGA
AACAGGTATTTATATTTTTAGCGCCATTCAAACGGATAAAGACGAAGAATTTGGCGCCGTGGAAGTAGAA
GGAACAAAAGCTGAAACATTTTTGATTCGCTACAAAGACGCGGCTATGGTAGCAGCTGAAGTACCGATGA
AAATTTATCATCCTAATCGCCAAAATTTATTAATGCATCAAAACGCAGTAGCAGCGATTATGGACAAGAA
CGATACGGTTATTCCAATCAGCTTTGGGAATGTATTCAAATCAAAAGAAGACGTAAAAGTTCTTTTGGAA
AACCTTTATCCGCAGTTTGAAAAGCTGTTTCCAGCGATCAAAGGAAAAATTGAAGTCGGTTTAAAAGTAA
TTGGGAAAAAAGAATGGCTTGAGAAAAAAGTAAACGAAAATCCTGAACTTGAGAAAGTATCAGCATCCGT
AAAAGGAAAATCAGAAGCAGCCGGTTATTATGAGCGTATTCAACTTGGAGGAATGGCTCAAAAGATGTTT
ACTTCCCTGCAAAAAGAAGTCAAGACAGATGTGTTTTCTCCGCTTGAAGAAGCAGCGGAAGCAGCAAAAG
CAAATGAGCCAACGGGCGAAACGATGCTTTTAAACGCGTCTTTCTTAATTAACCGAGAAGATGAAGCGAA
GTTTGATGAAAAAGTAAATGAAGCGCATGAAAACTGGAAAGACAAAGCCGATTTTCATTACAGCGGTCCT
TGGCCTGCTTATAATTTTGTGAACATTCGCCTAAAAGTAGAAGAGAAATAACGTGCTTCACAAATTAGTA
ACCGCACCCATTAACCTTGTAGTGAAAATCGGCGAAAAAGTACAGGAAGAAGCTGATAAACAGCTATATG
ACCTTCCGACGATTCAGCAAAAGCTCATTCAGCTTCAAATGATGTTTGAGCTTGGTGAAATTCCAGAAGA
AGCGTTTCAAGAAAAAGAAGATGAATTGTTAATGAGGTACGAAATTGCGAAACGCAGAGAAATTGAACAA
TGGGAAGAGCTAACACAAAAAAGAAATGAGGAATCCTAGGCGGTTAAGCGTGACAGTCCAGGAGGAATTA
ATGGATGCAACCGGTCAGCCAAGCAAATGGACGAATCCACTTGGATCCTGATCAAGCTGAACAAGGCTTA
GCGCAGCTTGTGATGACAGTTATTGAGCTATTGAGGCAAATCGTTGAACGTCATGCCATGAGGCGGGTGG
AGGGTGGAACGTTGACGGACGAACAAATTGAAAACTTAGGAATTGCACTAATGAACTTAGAAGAAAAAAT
GGACGAGTTGAAAGAGGTGTTCGGTCTGGATGCAGAAGATTTAAATATTGATCTTGGACCGCTAGGCAGC
CTGCTTTAAGCGGTCAGTAGGAGGAACAGTATGGCAGTCGAACATAATATGCAGTCAAGTACGATTGTAG
ATGTGCTCGAAAAGATTTTGGATAAAGGAGTCGTTATAGCGGGGGACATCACCGTAGGAATTGCAGATGT
CGAGCTATTAACGATAAAGATCCGCTTGATTGTGGCTTCGGTTGATAAGGCAAAAGAAATCGGCATGGAC
TGGTGGGAAAATGATCCGTATCTCAGTTCAAAAGGAGCCAATAACAAAGCGCTCGAAGAAGAAAATAAAA
TGCTGCATGAGCGGTTAAAAACGCTTGAAGAAAAAATAGAAACGAAACGTTAAAAACTGTACGCTACTTA
AAAAATGGAGGGATTTACAATGGCAACTGAAACAAAATTAGATAACACACAGGCAGAAAACAAGGAAAAT
AAAAATGCGGAAAACGGTTCAAAAGAAAAGAACGGTTCAAAAGCAAGCAAAACAACAAGCAGCGGGCCAA
TCAAACGAGCGGTAGCAGGAGGCATCATCGGTGCAACGATTGGATATGTATCGACTCCTGAAAATCGAAA
AAGTCTCCTTGACCGCATTGATACAGACGAATTAAAAAGCAAAGCATCTGATTTAGGAACAAAGGTAAAA
GAAAAATCAAAAAGCAGCGTGGCCAGCCTGAAAACATCTGCGGGAAGCTTGTTTAAAAAAGATAAAGATA
AATCAAAAGATGATGAAGAAAACGTAAATTCTTCTAGTAGCGAAACAGAAGACGATAACGTTCAAGAGTA
CGACGAGTTAAAAGAAGAAAATCAAACTCTTCAAGATCGCTTATCACAGCTTGAAGAAAAAATGAACATG
CTTGTTGAGCTTAGCCTCAATAAAAATCAAGACGAAGAAGCGGAAGATACAGATTCCGACGAAGAAGAGA
ACGATGAGAACGATGAAAACGATGAAAACGAGCAGGACGATGAAAACGAAGAAGAAACATCTAAGCCACG
TAAAAAGGATAAAAAAGAAGCTGAGGAAGAAGAAAGTGAAAGTGACGAAGACAGCGAGGAAGAAGAGGAA
GATTCTCGCTCAAACAAAAAAAATAAAAAAGTAAAAACAGAAGAAGAAGACGAAGATGAAAGCGAAGAAG
AAAAAAAGGAAGCGAAACCAAAAAAGTCAACAGCTAAAAAATCAAAAAATACAAAAGCAAAGAAAAACAC
GGACGAAGAAGATGATGAAGCAACATCTCTTTCTAGTGAAGACGATACAACAGCCTAAGACGTAAAGGAG
GAAAGAAAGACATGAGTACAGGCCCTTCTTTTTCAACTAAAGACAATACGCTTGAATACTTTGTGAAAGC
TTCTAATAAACACGGCTTTTCACTTGATATTTCATTAAATGTAAACGGCGCTGTGATTTCCGGTACCATG
ATTTCAGCAAAAGAATACTTTGATTACTTAAGCGAAACGTTTGAAGAAGGCAGTGAAGTGGCTCAGGCGC
TAAGCGAACAATTCTCTTTAGCAAGCGAAGCGAGCGAATCAAACGGAGAAGCAGAAGCCCATTTTATTCA
TTTGAAAAATACAAAGATTTACTGTGGAGACAGTAAATCTACTCCTTCTAAAGGCAAAATCTTTTGGAGA
GGGAAAATAGCAGAAGTAGACGGGTTTTTCTTAGGAAAGATTTCTGATGCAAAATCAACGAGTAAAAAGA
GTTCATAAAAAACGGCGGGGTGATTGCCCCGCCGTTTTTTAGTGATGTGATGAGATGTGCAGCTTCTTTT
TTCGATACATGAGCGGAGTCATCTTCATTTCTTTTCGAAACTGATTAATAAAATAGCTTGTACTATTAAA
CCCTACTTGATAGGCGACTTCCGTCACATTTGCTTCTGCTTGCTGCAGTCCGGATTCGCGAACGCGTCTC
GAGAGATCCGGCTGCTAACAAAGCCCGAAAGGAAGCTGAGTTGGCTGCTGCCACCGCTGAGCAATAACTA
GCATAACCCCTTGGGGCCTCTAAACGGGTCTTGAGGGGTTTTTTGCTGAAAGGAGGAACTATATCCGACT
AGTAGCCCGCCTAATGAGCGGGCTTTTTTTTAATTCCCCTATTTGTTTATTTTTCTAAATACATTCAAAT
ATGTATCCGCTCATGAGACAATAACCCTGATAAATGCTTCAATAATATTGAAAAAGGAAGAGTATGAGTA
TTCAACATTTCCGTGTCGCCCTTATTCCCTTTTTTGCGGCATTTTGCCTTCCTGTTTTTGCTCACCCAGA
AACGCTCGTGAAAGTAAAAGACGCAGAGGACCAATTGGGGGCACGAGTGGGATACATAGAACTGGACTTG
AATAGCGGTAAAATCCTTGAGAGTTTTCGCCCTGAAGAGCGTTTTCCAATGATGAGCACTTTCAAAGTTC
TGCTATGTGGAGCAGTATTATCCCGTGTAGATGCGGGGCAAGAGCAACTCGGACGACGAATACACTATTC
GCAGAATGACTTGGTTGAATACTCCCCAGTGACAGAAAAGCACCTTACGGACGGAATGACGGTAAGAGAA
TTATGTAGTGCCGCCATAACGATGAGTGATAACACTGCGGCGAACTTACTTCTGACAACCATCGGTGGAC
CGAAGGAATTAACCGCTTTTTTGCACAATATGGGAGACCATGTAACTCGCCTTGACCGTTGGGAACCAGA
ACTGAATGAAGCCATACCAAACGACGAGCGAGACACCACAATGCCTGCGGCAATGGCAACAACATTACGC
AAACTATTAACTGGCGAACTACTTACTCTGGCTTCACGGCAACAATTAATAGACTGGCTTGAAGCGGATA
AAGTTGCAGGACCACTACTGCGTTCGGCACTTCCTGCTGGCTGGTTTATTGCTGATAAATCTGGGGCAGG
AGAGCGTGGTTCACGGGGTATCATTGCCGCACTTGGACCAGATGGTAAGCCTTCCCGTATCGTAGTTATC
TACACGACGGGTAGTCAGGCAACTATGGACGAACGAAATAGACAGATTGCTGAAATAGGGGCTTCACTGA
TTAAGCATTGGTAAACCGATACAATTAAAGGCTCCTTTTGGAGCCTTTTTTTTTGGACGGACCGGTAGAA
AAGATCAAAGGATCTTCTTGAGATCCTTTTTTTCTGCGCGTAATCTGCTGCTTGCAAACAAAAAAACCAC
CGCTACCAGCGGTGGTTTGTTTGCCGGATCAAGAGCTACCAACTCTTTTTCCGAAGGTAACTGGCTTCAG
CAGAGCGCAGATACCAAATACTGTCCTTCTAGTGTAGCCGTAGTTAGGCCACCACTTCAAGAACTCTGTA
GCACCGCCTACATACCTCGCTCTGCTAATCCTGTTACCAGTGGCTGCTGCCAGTGGCGATAAGTCGTGTC
TTACCGGGTTGGACTCAAGACGATAGTTACCGGATAAGGCGCAGCGGTCGGGCTGAACGGGGGGTTCGTG
CACACAGCCCAGCTTGGAGCGAACGACCTACACCGAACTGAGATACCTACAGCGTGAGCTATGAGAAAGC
GCCACGCTTCCCGAAGGGAGAAAGGCGGACAGGTATCCGGTAAGCGGCAGGGTCGGAACAGGAGAGCGCA
CGAGGGAGCTTCCAGGGGGAAACGCCTGGTATCTTTATAGTCCTGTCGGGTTTCGCCACCTCTGACTTGA
GCGTCGATTTTTGTGATGCTCGTCAGGGGGGCGGAGCCTATGGAAA
Features (pLannotate 1.2.2; 14 found; start..end, strand, type, name):
     48..181     +  rep_origin     RSF ori (fragment): Plasmids containing the RSF 1030 origin of replication can be propagated in E. coli cells that contain additional plasmids with compatible origins.
    186..325     -  misc_feature   bom: basis of mobility region from pBR322
    427..618     -  CDS            rop: Rop protein, which maintains plasmids at low copy number; rop
    658..768     +  CDS            mbeC (fragment): MBEC_ECOLX - Experimental evidence at protein level: Swiss-Prot protein existence level 1. Required for efficient mobilization of ColE1 plasmid and is thus essential to promote the specific transfer of the plasmid during conjugation. Probably functions by inducing DNA bending, helping the MbeA relaxase to melt the DNA around the nic site and cleave the phosphodiester bond. Binds specifically double-stranded DNA (dsDNA) containing the ColE1 oriT but does not recognize the inverted repeat (IR). From Escherichia coli.
    855..873     +  promoter       T7 promoter: promoter for bacteriophage T7 RNA polymerase
   3419..3478    +  CDS            gvpS (fragment): GVPS_BACME - Protein inferred from homology: Swiss-Prot protein existence level 3. Gas vesicles are small, hollow, gas filled protein structures that are found in several microbial planktonic microorganisms. They allow the positioning of the organism at the favorable depth for growth (By similarity). From Bacillus megaterium.
   3741..4040    +  CDS            gvpJ: GVPJ_BACME - Protein inferred from homology: Swiss-Prot protein existence level 3. Gas vesicles are small, hollow, gas filled protein structures that are found in several microbial planktonic microorganisms. They allow the positioning of the organism at the favorable depth for growth. This protein could be important for the shape determination of the gas vesicle. From Bacillus megaterium.
   5459..5578    -  CDS            ydeC (fragment): YDEC_BACSU - Protein predicted: Swiss-Prot protein existence level 4. From Bacillus subtilis (strain 168).
   5611..5660    +  CDS            SET1 (fragment): solubility-enhancement tag derived from T7 phage gene 10B
   5668..5715    +  terminator     T7 terminator: transcription terminator for bacteriophage T7 RNA polymerase
   5782..5873    +  promoter       AmpR promoter: bla
   5874..6731    +  CDS            bla: BLAT_ECOLX - Experimental evidence at protein level: Swiss-Prot protein existence level 1. TEM-type are the most prevalent beta-lactamases in enterobacteria; they hydrolyze the beta-lactam bond in susceptible beta-lactam antibiotics, thus conferring resistance to penicillins and cephalosporins. TEM-3 and TEM-4 are capable of hydrolyzing cefotaxime and ceftazidime. TEM-5 is capable of hydrolyzing ceftazidime. TEM-6 is capable of hydrolyzing ceftazidime and aztreonam. TEM-8/CAZ-2, TEM- 16/CAZ-7 and TEM-24/CAZ-6 are markedly active against ceftazidime. IRT- 4 shows resistance to beta-lactamase in
   6738..6777    +  terminator     fd terminator: central terminator from bacteriophage fd (Otsuka and Kunisawa, 1982)
   6808..7396    +  rep_origin     ori: high-copy-number ColE1/pMB1/pBR322/pUC origin of replication
