[The description below was written by a language model from this plasmid's Addgene catalogue record and pLannotate feature annotations shown in this document.]
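Description:
pST39-Mega'-deltaBLS is a 7.4 kb bacterial expression plasmid built on the pST39 backbone, a T7-driven vector for expressing multi-gene cassettes in E. coli. It is maintained through a ColE1/pMB1-type origin accompanied by the rop gene and the pBR322 bom region. This arrangement fits the catalogue's low-copy designation, even though the automated annotation labels the origin generically as high copy. Selection is by ampicillin through the TEM beta-lactamase gene (bla) under its native promoter. The short RSF ori, mbeC, ydeC and SET1 fragment calls are most likely partial homology matches to backbone or flanking sequence rather than functional parts.

The payload is "Mega'", a synthetic version of the gas vesicle gene cluster from Priestia megaterium (formerly Bacillus megaterium). It sits between a T7 promoter and a T7 terminator, so the cluster is transcribed by T7 RNA polymerase in a suitable host. In this variant three genes are knocked out: GvpB (also called GvpA2), GvpL and GvpS. The record does not say how the knockouts were made, but only a short gvpS fragment is detected in the feature table. That table annotates the roughly 4.7 kb insert sparsely, naming only that fragment and an intact gvpJ, so the remaining gvp genes and their order cannot be read from it.

Gas vesicles are hollow, gas-filled protein nanostructures. The associated publication examines their assembly through systematic protein-protein interaction analysis. This triple-deletion construct presumably serves as a background for testing what the missing proteins contribute to assembly, for instance by supplying them separately, though the record does not describe the specific experiment.
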