Addgene plasmid #216949: pST39-Mega'-deltaBLS
Purpose: Mega' with knockout of GvpB, GvpL and GvpS
Depositing lab: George Lu. Depositing organization: Rice University. Publication: Elucidating the assembly of gas vesicles by systematic protein-protein interaction analysis. Iburg M, Anderson AP, Wong VT, Anton ED, He A, Lu GJ. EMBO J. 2024 Oct;43(19):4156-4172. doi: 10.1038/s44318-024-00178-2. Epub 2024 Sep 3. PubMed 39227754.
Backbone
  Vector backbone: pST39
  Vector type: Bacterial Expression
Growth in bacteria
  Bacterial resistance: Ampicillin, 100 μg/mL
  Growth temperature: 30°C
  Growth strain: DH5alpha
  Copy number: Low Copy
Gene/Insert
  Gene/Insert name: Mega' with knockout of GvpB, GvpL and GvpS (alt name: GvpB is also known as GvpA2)
  Species: Synthetic; Priestia megaterium
  Cloning method: Gibson Cloning
Terms and licenses: Academic/Nonprofit Terms; Industry Terms: Not Available to Industry
Depositor comments: Please visit https://www.biorxiv.org/content/10.1101/2023.07.23.550228v1 for bioRxiv preprint.
How to cite: pST39-Mega'-deltaBLS was a gift from George Lu (Addgene plasmid # 216949 ; http://n2t.net/addgene:216949 ; RRID:Addgene_216949)
